Addgene plasmid #24682: pCS2 xenopus chordin myc
Depositing lab: Edward De Robertis. Depositing organization: University of California, Los Angeles (UCLA). Publication: Dorsoventral patterning in Xenopus: inhibition of ventral signals by direct binding of chordin to BMP-4. Piccolo S, Sasai Y, Lu B, De Robertis EM. Cell. 1996 Aug 23. 86(4):589-98. 10.1016/S0092-8674(00)80132-4 PubMed 8752213.
Backbone
  Vector backbone: pCS2
  Backbone size w/o insert (bp): 4100
  Vector type: Mammalian Expression
Growth in bacteria
  Bacterial resistance: Ampicillin, 100 μg/mL
  Growth temperature: 37°C
  Growth strain: DH5alpha
  Copy number: High Copy
Gene/Insert
  Gene/Insert name: Chordin
  Species: X. laevis (frog)
  Insert size (bp): 3797
  Tag / fusion protein: Myc (C terminal on insert)
  Cloning method: Restriction Enzyme; 5′ cloning site EcoRI (not destroyed); 3′ cloning site XbaI (not destroyed)
  Sequencing primers: 5′ SP6; 3′ T7
Terms and licenses: Academic/Nonprofit Terms; Industry Terms: Not Available to Industry
Depositor comments: Chordin expression vector, tagged. Insert of pSP35 Chd-Myc (Chd coding region). Insert cut from pSP35Chd-Myc (from a dcm-, dam- bacterial strain, as Xba I is there in a methylation consensus) with EcoRI and XbaI and subcloned in the same sites of pCS2. For sense RNA injection: linearize with NotI Transcribe with SP6
How to cite: pCS2 xenopus chordin myc was a gift from Edward De Robertis (Addgene plasmid # 24682 ; http://n2t.net/addgene:24682 ; RRID:Addgene_24682)
