[The description below was written by a language model from this plasmid's Addgene catalogue record.]
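Description:
pCS2 xenopus chordin myc is an expression plasmid carrying the coding region of Xenopus laevis Chordin with a C-terminal Myc epitope tag in the pCS2 backbone. The backbone is about 4.1 kb, and the catalogue classes the vector as a mammalian expression vector. It is propagated in E. coli as a high-copy plasmid under ampicillin selection. The insert of roughly 3.8 kb was excised from an earlier construct, pSP35 Chd-Myc, with EcoRI and XbaI and placed into the same sites of pCS2, and both sites remain intact. The depositor notes that the source plasmid had to be grown in a dam-/dcm- strain because the XbaI site there lies within a methylation consensus.

No feature table accompanies the record, so promoters and other regulatory elements are not explicitly listed. The record does list SP6 as the 5′ sequencing primer and T7 as the 3′ one, and it states that sense RNA is made by linearizing with NotI and transcribing with SP6. An SP6 promoter therefore lies upstream of the insert, with a NotI site downstream of it. This matches the usual dual role of pCS2-family vectors, which serve both as templates for in vitro synthesis of mRNA for embryo microinjection and as plasmids for direct expression in vertebrate cells.

Chordin is a secreted dorsalizing factor, and the associated publication concerns its direct binding to BMP-4 and its inhibition of ventral signals during dorsoventral patterning. The Myc tag allows the expressed protein to be detected or immunoprecipitated with anti-Myc antibodies. The construct is suited to producing tagged Chordin by mRNA injection into Xenopus embryos or by expression in cultured cells for patterning and binding studies.
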