>Addgene plasmid #24682 | pCS2 xenopus chordin myc | addgene partial sequence | sequence record 30667 | 24682 with EBV-rev
TATACGACTCACTATAGTTCTAGATCACAGATCTTCCTCGCTAATCAGCTTCTGTTCCCATGGAGTCCTT
GTCTCGTCTGATTTCACTTTTTCATCTTCATCTTGATTGGCATCTTTGCACTTGGTGCAACATCTGTCCC
GCTTTGAACCAGTACCACATGTAGTTCCTGTACACTCCTGTCTCCGACACTGTGTAATGCCCTCCGCACA
AGTGCATGTAACACATTTCATCTCTCCAAAGGGTGGCACAGTTGGATGCCAACGCTCATGATTTGGGTAC
CAGTGACGCCCAAATCTGCATGATCCTGCTCCATCTGACTGCATACTGTCTGCCAGTTCCATAGGACTCC
GCTCCTCTACTGGGCACTGCTTGCAGCAATCAGAAGGATTGGCACGGATTGGGTTGGTACAGGAAAGTTT
TGGACAGGTCACCTTCTCACAGTGCACTTCTCCAGTGGAACCCTTGCAGGTGCAAATGGCACATTTAATT
AGACCAAATGGAGGAACAAAAGGATGCCAACGTGTACCAGCTGCCTTCCATGAGCGATCTCCATCAAAAA
AGCAGCCTTCACTTGTGCGAGCCCTCTCTGGTTTTTTCACCTCTCTCATTTCTTTTTTTTCTTCACACAC
AGGACAGCACTGATCTGGCAAATGGACAGGCTGGGAGCAGTTCAGAGGTGGGCACACAATAGGATCACAA
ATCACGGTACGCTTCTGACAGCTGCACACAGAGCATTTCCTGTCATAGTCTGGAGCCCATCGTGAACCAT
GGGCCCTTAGTTGACCTTCGAAAGAGCATGCTCTGGGGTCTTTCCGAAGATCGTCAGGGTCGCGCTGCCT
TCCCTCCTCATATATTTCATATTCATACTCAGGCTCTTCAGGGGTTAGAGAAACTCCTCCAGATTCACAG
CTGTTAGGTATGTGTATCTGTCCTCGAATTTCCCCAC
